Addgene plasmid #212856: pCYP23
Purpose: Expresses the Streptomyces atratus LRD-modifying cytochrome P450 enzyme
Depositing lab: Christopher Voigt. Depositing organization: Massachusetts Institute of Technology. Publication: Design of a redox-proficient Escherichia coli for screening terpenoids and modifying cytochrome P450s. Lin GM, Voigt CA. Nature Catalysis. 6, 1016–1029 (2023). https://doi.org/10.1038/s41929-023-01049-5.
Backbone
  Vector backbone: pCYP
  Vector type: Bacterial Expression
Growth in bacteria
  Bacterial resistance: Kanamycin, 50 μg/mL
  Growth temperature: 37°C
  Growth strain: DH5alpha
  Copy number: High Copy
Gene/Insert
  Gene/Insert name: cytochrome P450 (alt name: Uniprot ID: A0A2Z5JN71)
  Species: Streptomyces atratus
  Promoter: PcymRC
  Cloning method: Unknown
Resource information
  A portion of this plasmid was derived from a plasmid made by: codon optimized and synthesized by vendors
Terms and licenses: Academic/Nonprofit Terms; Industry Terms: Not Available to Industry
How to cite: pCYP23 was a gift from Christopher Voigt (Addgene plasmid # 212856 ; http://n2t.net/addgene:212856 ; RRID:Addgene_212856)
