[The description below was written by a language model from this plasmid's Addgene catalogue record and pLannotate feature annotations shown in this document.]
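Description:
pCYP23 is a bacterial expression plasmid of about 4.6 kb, built on the pCYP backbone, for producing a Streptomyces atratus cytochrome P450 in Escherichia coli. The record describes this enzyme as LRD-modifying but does not expand the abbreviation. The coding sequence was codon optimized and synthesized commercially. The plasmid is selected with kanamycin through an aph(3')-Ia aminoglycoside phosphotransferase gene. The annotation identifies a complete p15A origin, which is compatible with ColE1-type plasmids and so allows co-maintenance with other constructs. The catalogue lists the plasmid as high copy, although p15A is usually considered medium copy. Short matches to RSF ori, the pBR322 bom region, and the tet promoter and tetracycline resistance gene are only fragments, probably backbone remnants rather than functional parts.

Expression is driven by the PcymRC promoter, seen in the feature table as two CuO operator sites that bind the CymR repressor from the Pseudomonas putida p-cymene degradation system. CymR is encoded on the same plasmid, downstream of a fragment matching the lacIq promoter, so the regulatory system is self-contained. Such systems are normally derepressed by cumate, although the record does not name an inducer. Immediately after the operators lies a type III hammerhead ribozyme, an element commonly used as an insulator that cleaves the 5' leader so translation is less dependent on promoter context. The P450 gene itself was not annotated, but presumably occupies the unannotated stretch between the ribozyme and the cymR cassette. The associated publication concerns a redox-proficient E. coli for screening terpenoids and modifying P450s, which suggests the plasmid is one of a series of P450 candidates tested in that host.
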