Features (pLannotate 1.2.2; 12 found; start..end, strand, type, name):
     28..54      +  misc_feature   bom (fragment): basis of mobility region from pBR322
    153..208     -  rep_origin     RSF ori (fragment): Plasmids containing the RSF 1030 origin of replication can be propagated in E. coli cells that contain additional plasmids with compatible origins.
    296..841     -  rep_origin     p15A ori: Plasmids containing the medium-copy-number p15A origin of replication can be propagated in E. coli cells that contain a second plasmid with the ColE1 origin.
    930..1745    -  CDS            KanR: aminoglycoside phosphotransferase; aph(3')-Ia; confers resistance to kanamycin in bacteria or G418 (Geneticin®) in eukaryotes
   1922..1949    +  protein_bind   CuO: CymR-binding P2 operator sequence from the p-cmt operon of Pseudomonas putida (Mullick et al., 2006) CymR
   1980..2007    +  protein_bind   CuO: CymR-binding P2 operator sequence from the p-cmt operon of Pseudomonas putida (Mullick et al., 2006) CymR
   2011..2066    +  ncRNA          Hammerhead 3: Accession: RF00008 - Hammerhead ribozyme (type III)
   3651..3724    +  promoter       lacIq promoter (fragment): lacI (mutant); In the lacIq allele, a single base change in the promoter boosts expression of the lacI gene about 10-fold.
   3725..4333    +  CDS            cymR: CYMR_PSEPU - Experimental evidence at transcript level: Swiss-Prot protein existence level 2. Involved in the repression of the cym and cmt operons which are responsible of the p-cymene degradation. From Pseudomonas putida (Arthrobacter siderocapsulatus).
   4438..4456    -  promoter       tet promoter (fragment): E. coli promoter for tetracycline efflux protein gene
   4466..4586    +  CDS            TcR (fragment): tetracycline efflux protein; tet; confers resistance to tetracycline
   4605..11      -  rep_origin     RSF ori (fragment) (across the origin): Plasmids containing the RSF 1030 origin of replication can be propagated in E. coli cells that contain additional plasmids with compatible origins.
>Addgene plasmid #212856 | pCYP23 | addgene full sequence | sequence record 423537 | Addgene NGS Result
ACTGACTCGCTGCACGAGGCAGACCTCAGCGCTAGCGGAGTGTATACTGGCTTACTATGTTGGCACTGAT
GAGGGTGTCAGTGAAGTGCTTCATGTGGCAGGAGAAAAAAGGCTGCACCGGTGCGTCAGCAGAATATGTG
ATACAGGATATATTCCGCTTCCTCGCTCACTGACTCGCTACGCTCGGTCGTTCGACTGCGGCGAGCGGAA
ATGGCTTACGAACGGGGCGGAGATTTCCTGGAAGATGCCAGGAAGATACTTAACAGGGAAGTGAGAGGGC
CGCGGCAAAGCCGTTTTTCCATAGGCTCCGCCCCCCTGACAAGCATCACGAAATCTGACGCTCAAATCAG
TGGTGGCGAAACCCGACAGGACTATAAAGATACCAGGCGTTTCCCCCTGGCGGCTCCCTCGTGCGCTCTC
CTGTTCCTGCCTTTCGGTTTACCGGTGTCATTCCGCTGTTATGGCCGCGTTTGTCTCATTCCACGCCTGA
CACTCAGTTCCGGGTAGGCAGTTCGCTCCAAGCTGGACTGTATGCACGAACCCCCCGTTCAGTCCGACCG
CTGCGCCTTATCCGGTAACTATCGTCTTGAGTCCAACCCGGAAAGACATGCAAAAGCACCACTGGCAGCA
GCCACTGGTAATTGATTTAGAGGAGTTAGTCTTGAAGTCATGCGCCGGTTAAGGCTAAACTGAAAGGACA
AGTTTTGGTGACTGCGCTCCTCCAAGCCAGTTACCTCGGTTCAAAGAGTTGGTAGCTCAGAGAACCTTCG
AAAAACCGCCCTGCAAGGCGGTTTTTTCGTTTTCAGAGCAAGAGATTACGCGCAGACCAAAACGATCTCA
AGAAGATCATCTTATTAAGGGGTCTGACGCTCAGTGGAACGAAAAATCAATCTAAAGTATATATGAGTAA
ACTTGGTCTGACAGTTACCTTAGAAAAACTCATCGAGCATCAAATGAAACTGCAATTTATTCATATCAGG
ATTATCAATACCATATTTTTGAAAAAGCCGTTTCTGTAATGAAGGAGAAAACTCACCGAGGCAGTTCCAT
AGGATGGCAAGATCCTGGTATCGGTCTGCGATTCCGACTCGTCCAACATCAATACAACCTATTAATTTCC
CCTCGTCAAAAATAAGGTTATCAAGTGAGAAATCACCATGAGTGACGACTGAATCCGGTGAGAATGGCAA
AAGCTTATGCATTTCTTTCCAGACTTGTTCAACAGGCCAGCCATTACGCTCGTCATCAAAATCACTCGCA
TCAACCAAACCGTTATTCATTCGTGATTGCGCCTGAGCGAGACGAAATACGCGATCGCTGTTAAAAGGAC
AATTACAAACAGGAATCGAATGCAACCGGCGCAGGAACACTGCCAGCGCATCAACAATATTTTCACCTGA
ATCAGGATATTCTTCTAATACCTGGAATGCTGTTTTCCCGGGGATCGCAGTGGTGAGTAACCATGCATCA
TCAGGAGTACGGATAAAATGCTTGATGGTCGGAAGAGGCATAAATTCCGTCAGCCAGTTTAGTCTGACCA
TCTCATCTGTAACATCATTGGCAACGCTACCTTTGCCATGTTTCAGAAACAACTCTGGCGCATCGGGCTT
CCCATACAATCGATAGATTGTCGCACCTGATTGCCCGACATTATCGCGAGCCCATTTATACCCATATAAA
TCAGCATCCATGTTGGAATTTAATCGCGGCCTGGAGCAAGACGTTTCCCGTTGAATATGGCTCATAACAC
CCCTTGTATTACTGTTTATGTAAGCAGACAGTTTTATTGTTCATGATGATATATTTTTATCTTGTGCAAT
GTACATCAGAGATTTTGAGACACAACCAATTATTGAAGGCCTCCCTAACGGGGGGCCTTTTTTTGTTTCT
GGTCTCCCAAGCGCTTAACGATCGTTGGCTGAACAAACAGACAATCTGGTCTGTTTGTATTATGGAAAAT
TTTTCTGTATAATAGATTCAACAAACAGACAATCTGGTCTGTTTGTATTATCAGCGGTCAACGCATGTGC
TTTGCGTTCTGATGAGACAGTGATGTCGAAACCGCCTCTACAAATAATTTTGTTTAGGTACGTATCAAGG
AGGTAATACAATGTATCGCTCGCGATGCGGAAAAGACGGTCGTGTTACCCCGGACATTGATGTGACCGCC
GATATGGATGTGCCGCCGACAGCACCTGGGCGCCTGCCGTTAATTGGGCACGTGGTGCCACTCCTGAAAG
ATCGCCTCGAATTTGTTGAACGCCTTCGTACTTATGGGCCTATTGTGAGAATGAGCGTAGGTCTGAAAAA
GGTGACCGTGGTAAATTCACATGAACTGATTCATGAAATGCTGACCTCCAAGAGTGGGTCCTTTAGTAAA
GGGCTGCTCGGTGAGAAACTGAAACTGTTTGGACAGTCGGCTTTGCCAGTCGCGGAAGGCGAACCACACT
TGCGCCGTCGCCGTCTGCTGCAGCCGGCGTTCCATCGTGAACGCATTTCAGGGTATGTGGATACGATGCG
AGAAACTGTCGAACCAAGTATCACAGGCTGGCGCGAGGGTGAACTGTTAGATTTAAGAACCGTAATGGGG
CTCATGGCTCAGGATGTGGCCATGTCAGTGCTGTGTAGCTTTCGCGCTGAACAAGAGCGAGCGCGGGCTA
TCCTCGACGCAGTGGATACCGTGTTTACAGCTGCGATCTGGCGGACCATGGTGCCGGTTTCTTCCCTGGA
GCGCCTCCCGACCAGAAGCAACCAGCGCCTTAAAGCAGCCCGCTCTCTGTTGCGTTCTGAAGTTGCGGAT
ATTATCGCGGAACGTCGTGCTGCACCGGATGCACACGACGATTTGGTAACCCTGCTTTTAGAAGCTCGCG
ATGAAACGGGGGCCCCGCTGCCTGACAACGAGATCTTATCAGAGATTATCGGATTGCTTGCCGCGGGAAG
CGAGACTACCGGCGTCATGTTGGCATGGCTGTTTCATGAGTTGGGCCGTGATCCAGAGCTCGAGCGTCGG
CTGCACGAAGAAGTTGATAGTGTTGTTGGAGAAGGCCCGATTACTGCTGAACACGTCCCGCAGTTGGCTT
TCACGCGTCGCCTCGTGTCCGAAACCCTGCGCCTGCATCACGCTGGCTGGCTGGTTACACGTCAAGCGAC
GAAGCCTGTGCGGTTAGGCCAAGTAGTTCTGCCTGCTGGCGAACAAGTCCTGTGGAGCCCCTATGCATTG
CACCGCGATCCAGCATTATATCCAGATCCTCTTCGCTTTGATCCGGATAGATGGTTGCCGGAACGTCCGC
AGCCGCCGCGCGGTGCTTTCATCCCGTTTGGTTCCGGAAAACGCATGTGTATTGGTGACGCCTTTGCGTG
GACTGAGGCCATAGTGATTACCGCCTTTATTGCTAGTCGTTGGCGCCTGCGCCCGGTGCCTGGTAGCACG
GTAGAGCCTGTGGGCCTCCTGACAGTGCACCCCAGTGACCCCCGTATGGTGGCGGAAACTCGTCAACGTG
CAGTGGTGGGTACCGCGGTGTAATAAGGATGAGCTCTACAAATAAGCAGAGGTGGTTGTGTTGCGAAAAA
AAAAAAAAAACACCCTAACGGGTGTTTTTTTTTTTTGGTGTCCCCACGTGTGGCGCTGGAGACCGTCCAA
TGGCGGCGCGCCATCGAATGGTGCAAAACCTTTCGCGGTATGGCATGATAGCGCCCGGAAGAGAGTCAAT
TCAGGGTGGTGAATATGAGCCCGAAACGTCGTACCCAGGCAGAACGTGCAATGGAAACCCAGGGTAAACT
GATTGCAGCAGCACTGGGTGTTCTGCGTGAAAAAGGTTATGCAGGTTTTCGTATTGCAGATGTTCCGGGT
GCAGCCGGTGTTAGCCGTGGTGCACAGAGCCATCATTTTCCGACCAAACTGGAACTGCTGCTGGCAACCT
TTGAATGGCTGTATGAGCAGATTACCGAACGTAGCCGTGCACGTCTGGCAAAACTGAAACCGGAAGATGA
TGTTATTCAGCAGATGCTGGATGATGCAGCAGATTTTTTTCTGGATGATGATTTTAGCATCGGCCTGGAT
CTGATTGTTGCAGCAGATCGTGATCCGGCACTGCGTGAAGGTATTCTGCGTACCGTTGAACGTAATCGTT
TTGTTGTTGAAGATATGTGGCTGGGTGTGCTGGTGAGCCGTGGTCTGAGCCGTGATGATGCCGAAGATAT
TCTGTGGCTGATTTTTAACAGCGTTCGTGGTCTGACAGTTCGTAGCCTGTGGCAGAAAGATAAAGAACGT
TTTGAACGTGTGCGTAATAGCACCCTGGAAATTGCACGTGAACGTTATGCAAAATTCAAACGTTGATAAG
GATCCTAATTGGTAACGAATCAGACAATTGACGGCTCGAGGGAGTAGCATAGGGTTTGCAGAATCCCTGC
TTCGTCCATTTGACAGGCACATTATGCATCGATGATAAGCTGTCAAACATGAGCAGATCCTCTACGCCGG
ACGCATCGTGGCCGGCATCACCGGCGCCACAGGTGCGGTTGCTGGCGCCTATATCGCCGACATCACCGAT
GGGGAAGATCGGGCTCGCCACTTCGGGCTCATGAGCAAATATTTTATCTGAGGTGCTTCCTCGCTC
